>Addgene plasmid #71890 | pAC1373-pX-sgRNA-25xPBSa | depositor full sequence | sequence record 134412 | pAC1373-pX-sgRNA-25xPBSa sequence 3494 bps
GGCGCGCCGAGGGCCTATTTCCCATGATTCCTTCATATTTGCATATACGATACAAGGCTGTTAGAGAGAT
AATTGGAATTAATTTGACTGTAAACACAAAGATATTAGTACAAAATACGTGACGTAGAAAGTAATAATTT
CTTGGGTAGTTTGCAGTTTTAAAATTATGTTTTAAAATGGACTATCATATGCTTACCGTAACTTGAAAGT
ATTTCGATTTCTTGGCTTTATATATCTTGTGGAAAGGACGAAACACCGGGTCTTCGAGAAGACCTGTTTA
AGAGCTATGCTGGAAACAGCATAGCAAGTTTAAATAAGGCTAGTCCGTTATCAACTTGAAAAAGTGGCAC
CGAGTCGGTGCCAATTGGGTCTCCAGATTGTATGTAGCCTGTATGTAGCCTGTATGTAGCCTGTATGTAG
CCTGTATGTAAGATTGTATGTAGCCTGTATGTAGCCTGTATGTAGCCTGTATGTAGCCTGTATGTAAGAT
TGTATGTAGCCTGTATGTAGCCTGTATGTAGCCTGTATGTAGCCTGTATGTAAGATTGTATGTAGCCTGT
ATGTAGCCTGTATGTAGCCTGTATGTAGCCTGTATGTAAGATTGTATGTAGCCTGTATGTAGCCTGTATG
TAGCCTGTATGTAGCCTGTATGTAAGATCTTTTTTTGTTTTAGAGCTAGAAATAGCAAGTTAAAATAAGG
CTAGTCCGTAGCGCGTGCGCCAATTCTGCAGACAAATGGCGGCGCGCCGCGGCCGCAGGAACCCCTAGTG
ATGGAGTTGGCCACTCCCTCTCTGCGCGCTCGCTCGCTCACTGAGGCCGGGCGACCAAAGGTCGCCCGAC
GCCCGGGCTTTGCCCGGGCGGCCTCAGTGAGCGAGCGAGCGCGCAGCTGCCTGCAGGGGCGCCTGATGCG
GTATTTTCTCCTTACGCATCTGTGCGGTATTTCACACCGCATA
[142 nt withheld, positions 954-1095]
C
[141 nt withheld, positions 1097-1237]
CCTTTGACGTTGGAGTCCACGTTCTTT
[37 nt withheld, positions 1265-1301]
ACCCTATCTCGGGCTATTCTTTTGATTTATAAGGGATTTTGCCGATTTCGGCCTATTGGTTAAAAAATGA
GCTGATTTAACAAAAATTTAACGCGAATTTTAACAAAATATTAACGTTTACAATTTTATGGTGCACTCTC
AGTACAATCTGCTCTGATGCCGCATAGTTAAGCCAGCCCCGACACCCGCCAACACCCGCTGACGCGCCCT
GACGGGCTTGTCTGCTCCCGGCATCCGCTTACAGACAAGCTGTGACCGTCTCCGGGAGCTGCATGTGTCA
GAGGTTTTCACCGTCATCACCGAAACGCGCGAGACGAAAGGGCCTCGTGATACGCCTATTTTTATAGGTT
AATGTCATGATAATAATGGTTTCTTAGACGTCAGGTGGCACTTTTCGGGGAAATGTGCGCGGAACCCCTA
TTTGTTTATTTTTCTAAATACATTCAAATATGTATCCGCTCATGAGACAATAACCCTGATAAATGCTTCA
ATAATATTGAAAAAGGAAGAGTATGAGTATTCAACATTTCCGTGTCGCCCTTATTCCCTTTTTTGCGGCA
TTTTGCCTTCCTGTTTTTGCTCACCCAGAAACGCTGGTGAAAGTAAAAGATGCTGAAGATCAGTTGGGTG
CACGAGTGGGTTACATCGAACTGGATCTCAACAGCGGTAAGATCCTTGAGAGTTTTCGCCCCGAAGAACG
TTTTCCAATGATGAGCACTTTTAAAGTTCTGCTATGTGGCGCGGTATTATCCCGTATTGACGCCGGGCAA
GAGCAACTCGGTCGCCGCATACACTATTCTCAGAATGACTTGGTTGAGTACTCACCAGTCACAGAAAAGC
ATCTTACGGATGGCATGACAGTAAGAGAATTATGCAGTGCTGCCATAACCATGAGTGATAACACTGCGGC
CAACTTACTTCTGACAACGATCGGAGGACCGAAGGAGCTAACCGCTTTTTTGCACAACATGGGGGATCAT
GTAACTCGCCTTGATCGTTGGGAACCGGAGCTGAATGAAGCCATACCAAACGACGAGCGTGACACCACGA
TGCCTGTAGCAATGGCAACAACGTTGCGCAAACTATTAACTGGCGAACTACTTACTCTAGCTTCCCGGCA
ACAATTAATAGACTGGATGGAGGCGGATAAAGTTGCAGGACCACTTCTGCGCTCGGCCCTTCCGGCTGGC
TGGTTTATTGCTGATAAATCTGGAGCCGGTGAGCGTGGAAGCCGCGGTATCATTGCAGCACTGGGGCCAG
ATGGTAAGCCCTCCCGTATCGTAGTTATCTACACGACGGGGAGTCAGGCAACTATGGATGAACGAAATAG
ACAGATCGCTGAGATAGGTGCCTCACTGATTAAGCATTGGTAACTGTCAGACCAAGTTTACTCATATATA
CTTTAGATTGATTTAAAACTTCATTTTTAATTTAAAAGGATCTAGGTGAAGATCCTTTTTGATAATCTCA
TGACCAAAATCCCTTAACGTGAGTTTTCGTTCCACTGAGCGTCAGACCCCGTAGAAAAGATCAAAGGATC
TTCTTGAGATCCTTTTTTTCTGCGCGTAATCTGCTGCTTGCAAACAAAAAAACCACCGCTACCAGCGGTG
GTTTGTTTGCCGGATCAAGAGCTACCAACTCTTTTTCCGAAGGTAACTGGCTTCAGCAGAGCGCAGATAC
CAAATACTGTCCTTCTAGTGTAGCCGTAGTTAGGCCACCACTTCAAGAACTCTGTAGCACCGCCTACATA
CCTCGCTCTGCTAATCCTGTTACCAGTGGCTGCTGCCAGTGGCGATAAGTCGTGTCTTACCGGGTTGGAC
TCAAGACGATAGTTACCGGATAAGGCGCAGCGGTCGGGCTGAACGGGGGGTTCGTGCACACAGCCCAGCT
TGGAGCGAACGACCTACACCGAACTGAGATACCTACAGCGTGAGCTATGAGAAAGCGCCACGCTTCCCGA
AGGGAGAAAGGCGGACAGGTATCCGGTAAGCGGCAGGGTCGGAACAGGAGAGCGCACGAGGGAGCTTCCA
GGGGGAAACGCCTGGTATCTTTATAGTCCTGTCGGGTTTCGCCACCTCTGACTTGAGCGTCGATTTTTGT
GATGCTCGTCAGGGGGGCGGAGCCTATGGAAAAACGCCAGCAACGCGGCCTTTTTACGGTTCCTGGCCTT
TTGCTGGCCTTTTGCTCACATGT
Features (pLannotate 1.2.2; 11 found; start..end, strand, type, name):
      9..249     +  promoter       U6 promoter: RNA polymerase III promoter for human U6 snRNA
    294..361     +  misc_RNA       tracrRNA (fragment): trans-activating CRISPR RNA for the Streptococcus pyogenes CRISPR/Cas9 system
    667..709     +  misc_RNA       gRNA scaffold (fragment): guide RNA scaffold for the Streptococcus pyogenes CRISPR/Cas9 system
    757..897     +  repeat_region  AAV2 ITR: inverted terminal repeat of adeno-associated virus serotype 2 inverted
    902..953     -  misc_feature   bom (fragment): basis of mobility region from pBR322
    972..1352    +  rep_origin     M13 ori (sequence partly withheld): M13 bacteriophage origin of replication; arrow indicates direction of (+) strand synthesis
   1428..1477    -  misc_feature   bom (fragment): basis of mobility region from pBR322
   1579..1614    -  CDS            rop (fragment): Rop protein, which maintains plasmids at low copy number; rop
   1709..1813    +  promoter       AmpR promoter: bla
   1814..2674    +  CDS            AmpR: β-lactamase; bla; confers resistance to ampicillin, carbenicillin, and related antibiotics
   2845..3433    +  rep_origin     ori: high-copy-number ColE1/pMB1/pBR322/pUC origin of replication
