[The description below was written by a language model from this plasmid's Addgene catalogue record and pLannotate feature annotations shown in this document.]
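Description:
pAC1373-pX-sgRNA-25xPBSa is a small (about 3.5 kb) empty cloning vector derived from pX330, used to express Streptococcus pyogenes Cas9 single guide RNAs that carry an array of Pumilio binding sites. It belongs to the Casilio system, a CRISPR-Cas9/Pumilio hybrid platform for gene regulation and genomic labeling. It is classed as a mammalian expression CRISPR plasmid. In bacteria it is maintained through a high-copy pUC/ColE1-type origin and selected with ampicillin via the bla (β-lactamase) gene and its own promoter. An M13/f1 phage origin is also annotated, along with short bom and rop fragments that appear to be backbone remnants. A single AAV2 inverted terminal repeat is carried over from the parental vector; with only one ITR annotated, nothing in the record suggests the plasmid is meant for AAV packaging.

The payload is a human U6 RNA polymerase III promoter followed by the sgRNA scaffold. The annotation splits the scaffold into a tracrRNA fragment and a later gRNA scaffold fragment separated by roughly 300 nt of unannotated sequence. This gap plausibly holds the 25 copies of the PBSa motif indicated by the name, although the feature table does not label the repeats. No Cas9 coding sequence is annotated, so dCas9 or Cas9 and the Pumilio (PUF) domain effector fusions would have to come from separate constructs. As an empty backbone, it receives a user-chosen spacer downstream of the U6 promoter, but the record does not state the cloning method or sites. In use, the resulting sgRNA would target Cas9 to a genomic locus while the 25 PBSa sites recruit many copies of a cognate PUF-fused effector or fluorescent protein, which suits signal-demanding applications such as labeling of genomic loci.
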