Addgene plasmid #71890: pAC1373-pX-sgRNA-25xPBSa
Purpose: (Empty Backbone) Cloning vector for expression of sgRNA-25xPBSa
Depositing lab: Albert Cheng. Depositing organization: Jackson Laboratory. Publication: Casilio: a versatile CRISPR-Cas9-Pumilio hybrid for gene regulation and genomic labeling. Cheng AW, Jillette N, Lee P, Plaskon D, Fujiwara Y, Wang W, Taghbalout A, Wang H. Cell Res. 2016 Feb;26(2):254-7. doi: 10.1038/cr.2016.3. Epub 2016 Jan 15. PubMed 26768771.
Backbone
  Vector backbone: pX330; pUC ori vector
  Vector type: Mammalian Expression, CRISPR
Growth in bacteria
  Bacterial resistance: Ampicillin, 100 μg/mL
  Growth temperature: 37°C
  Growth strain: DH5alpha
  Copy number: Unknown
Gene/Insert
  Cloning method: Unknown
  Sequencing primers: 5′ gagggcctatttcccatgattcc; 3′ gccatttgtctgcagaattggc
Terms and licenses: Academic/Nonprofit Terms; Industry Terms: Not Available to Industry
Depositor comments: Please visit http://casil.io for more information, updates, and protocols.
How to cite: pAC1373-pX-sgRNA-25xPBSa was a gift from Albert Cheng (Addgene plasmid # 71890)
