>Addgene plasmid #71890 | pAC1373-pX-sgRNA-25xPBSa | addgene partial sequence | sequence record 136755 | hU6-F 5'-GAGGGCCTATTTCCCATGATT-3'
TAGAGAGATAATTGGAATTAATTTGACTGTAAACACAAAGATATTAGTACAAAATACGTGACGTAGAAAG
TAATAATTTCTTGGGTAGTTTGCAGTTTTAAAATTATGTTTTAAAATGGACTATCATATGCTTACCGTAA
CTTGAAAGTATTTCGATTTCTTGGCTTTATATATCTTGTGGAAAGGACGAAACACCGGGTCTTCGAGAAG
ACCTGTTTAAGAGCTATGCTGGAAACAGCATAGCAAGTTTAAATAAGGCTAGTCCGTTATCAACTTGAAA
AAGTGGCACCGAGTCGGTGCCAATTGGGTCTCCAGATTGTATGTAGCCTGTATGTAGCCTGTATGTAGCC
TGTATGTAGCCTGTATGTAAGATTGTATGTAGCCTGTATGTAGCCTGTATGTAGCCTGTATGTAGCCTGT
ATGTAAGATTGTATGTAGCCTGTATGTAGCCTGTATGTAGCCTGTATGTAGCCTGTATGTAAGATTGTAT
GTAGCCTGTATGTAGCCTGTATGTAGCCTGTATGTAGCCTGTATGTAAGATTGTATGTAGCCTGTATGTA
GCCTGTATGTAGCCTGTATGTAGCCTGTATGTAAGATCTTTTTTTGTTTTAGAGCTAGAAATAGCAAGTT
AAAATAAGGCTAGTCCGTAGCGCGTGCGCCAATTCTGCAGACAAATGGCGGCGCGCCGCGGCCGCAGGAA
CCCCTAGTGATGGAGTTGGCCACTCCCTCTCTGCGCGC
