>Addgene plasmid #71890 | pAC1373-pX-sgRNA-25xPBSa | addgene partial sequence | sequence record 136927 | pK03-R 5'-TTAATGCGCCGCTACAGGGCG-3'
AATACCGCACAGATGCGTAAGGAGAAAATACCGCATCAGGCGCCCCTGCAGGCAGCTGCGCGC
